Addgene plasmid #42554: shBIRC5 # 2
Depositing lab: William Hahn. Depositing organization: Dana-Farber Cancer Institute. Publication: beta-Catenin-Driven Cancers Require a YAP1 Transcriptional Complex for Survival and Tumorigenesis. Rosenbluh J, Nijhawan D, Cox AG, Li X, Neal JT, Schafer EJ, Zack TI, Wang X, Tsherniak A, Schinzel AC, Shao DD, Schumacher SE, Weir BA, Vazquez F, Cowley GS, Root DE, Mesirov JP, Beroukhim R, Kuo CJ, Goessling W, Hahn WC. Cell. 2012 Dec 21;151(7):1457-73. doi: 10.1016/j.cell.2012.11.026. Epub 2012 Dec 13. PubMed 23245941.
Backbone
  Vector backbone: pLKO.1
  Backbone manufacturer: TRC
  Backbone size w/o insert (bp): 8000
  Vector type: Mammalian Expression, Lentiviral, RNAi
  Selectable markers: Puromycin
Growth in bacteria
  Bacterial resistance: Ampicillin, 100 μg/mL
  Growth temperature: 37°C
  Growth strain: DH5alpha
  Copy number: High Copy
Gene/Insert
  Gene/Insert name: shBIRC5
  gRNA/shRNA sequence: CCTTTCTGTCAAGAAGCAGTT
  Species: H. sapiens (human)
  GenBank ID: NM_001012270
  Entrez Gene: BIRC5 (a.k.a. API4, EPR-1)
  Cloning method: Restriction Enzyme; 5′ cloning site Age1 (destroyed during cloning); 3′ cloning site EcoR1 (destroyed during cloning)
  Sequencing primers: 5′ pLKOF; 3′ pLKOR
Resource information
  A portion of this plasmid was derived from a plasmid made by: The Broad RNAi consortium (TRC)
Terms and licenses: Academic/Nonprofit Terms; Industry Terms: Not Available to Industry
Depositor comments: TRCN0000073718
How to cite: shBIRC5 # 2 was a gift from William Hahn (Addgene plasmid # 42554 ; http://n2t.net/addgene:42554 ; RRID:Addgene_42554)
