[The description below was written by a language model from this plasmid's Addgene catalogue record.]
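Description:
shBIRC5 # 2 is a lentiviral RNAi plasmid built on the pLKO.1 backbone from the RNAi Consortium (TRC), listed at roughly 8 kb without insert. It is classed as a mammalian expression, lentiviral and RNAi vector. In bacteria it is maintained as a high-copy plasmid under ampicillin selection, while puromycin resistance allows selection of mammalian cells that have taken up the vector. No feature table accompanies the record, so the individual backbone elements are not itemised. pLKO.1 vectors generally carry lentiviral LTRs and a packaging signal so that the shRNA and puromycin cassettes can be packaged into viral particles and integrated into target cells, with the hairpin normally transcribed from a human U6 RNA polymerase III promoter. The promoter is not explicitly stated here.

The payload is a short hairpin RNA directed against human BIRC5 (also known as API4 or EPR-1), the gene encoding survivin, an inhibitor-of-apoptosis family member. The hairpin was inserted by restriction cloning between the AgeI and EcoRI sites, both of which are recorded as destroyed in the process. The depositor notes that the hairpin corresponds to a TRC library clone, and the "# 2" in the name suggests it is one of several independent hairpins against the same gene, as is customary for controlling off-target effects. Once processed by the cellular RNAi machinery, the hairpin yields an siRNA that suppresses BIRC5 transcripts.

The construct is suited to stable knockdown of BIRC5 in human cells. It was deposited in connection with a study showing that beta-catenin-driven cancers depend on a YAP1 transcriptional complex for survival and tumorigenesis.
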