>Addgene plasmid #42554 | shBIRC5 # 2 | depositor partial sequence | sequence record 57434 | shRNA target seq
CCTTTCTGTCAAGAAGCAGTT
