>Addgene plasmid #42554 | shBIRC5 # 2 | addgene partial sequence | sequence record 59104 | hU6-F 5'-GAGGGCCTATTTCCCATGATT-3'
AGGCTGTTAGAGAGATAATTGGAATTAATTTGACTGTAAACACAAAGATATTAGTACAAAATACGTGACG
TAGAAAGTAATAATTTCTTGGGTAGTTTGCAGTTTTAAAATTATGTTTTAAAATGGACTATCATATGCTT
ACCGTAACTTGAAAGTATTTCGATTTCTTGGCTTTATATATCTTGTGGAAAGGACGAAACACCGGCCTTT
CTGTCAAGAAGCAGTTCTCGAGAACTGCTTCTTGACAGAAAGGTTTTTGAATTCTCGACCTCGAGACAAA
TGGCAGTATTCATCCACAATTTTAAAAGAAAAGGGGGGATTGGGGGGTACAGTGCAGGGGAAAGAATAGT
AGACATAATAGCAACAGACATACAAACTAAAGAATTACAAAAACAAATTACAAAAATTCAAAATTTTCGG
GTTTATTACAGGGACAGCAGAGATCCACTTTGGCCGCGGCTCGAGGGGGTTGGGGTTGCGCCTTTTCCAA
GGCAGCCCTGGGTTTGCGCAGGGACGCGGCTGCTCTGGGCGTGGTTCCGGGAAACGCAGCGGCGCCGACC
CTGGGTCTCGCACATTCTTCACGTCCGTTCGCAGCGTCACCCGGATCTTCGCCGCTACCCTTGTGGGCCC
CCCGGCGACGCTTCCTGCTCCGCCCCTAAGTCGGGAAGGTTCCTTGCGGTTCGCGGCGTGCCGGACGTGA
CAAACGGAAGCCGCACGTCTCACTAGTACCCTCGCAGACGGACAGCGCCAGGGAGCAATGGCAGCGCGCC
GACCGCGATGGGCTGTGGCC
